Addgene plasmid #20783: pCMV-PL
Purpose: (Empty Backbone)
Depositing lab: Bryan Cullen. Depositing organization: Duke University. Publication: Both natural and designed micro RNAs can inhibit the expression of cognate mRNAs when expressed in human cells. Zeng Y, Wagner EJ, Cullen BR. Mol Cell. 2002 Jun . 9(6):1327-33. 10.1016/S1097-2765(02)00541-5 PubMed 12086629.
Backbone
  Vector backbone: pCMV
  Backbone size (bp): 3200
  Vector type: Mammalian Expression
Growth in bacteria
  Bacterial resistance: Ampicillin, 100 μg/mL
  Growth temperature: 37°C
  Growth strain: DH5alpha
  Copy number: Low Copy
Gene/Insert
  Gene/Insert name: no insert
  Cloning method: Restriction Enzyme; 5′ cloning site HindIII (not destroyed); 3′ cloning site XhoI (not destroyed)
  Sequencing primers: 5′ CMV promoter
Terms and licenses: Academic/Nonprofit Terms; Industry Terms: Not Available to Industry
How to cite: pCMV-PL was a gift from Bryan Cullen (Addgene plasmid # 20783 ; http://n2t.net/addgene:20783 ; RRID:Addgene_20783)
