[The description below was written by a language model from this plasmid's Addgene catalogue record.]
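Description:
pCMV-PL is an empty mammalian expression backbone built on a pCMV vector of roughly 3.2 kb. It carries no insert and is intended as a recipient plasmid into which a sequence of interest is placed by restriction cloning. The record lists HindIII as the 5′ cloning site and XhoI as the 3′ site, both left intact, so fragments can be inserted directionally between them. The "PL" in the name may refer to a polylinker, but the record does not say so. A CMV promoter primer is listed for 5′ sequencing, which, together with the backbone name, indicates that the cloning sites lie downstream of a cytomegalovirus immediate-early promoter, a strong constitutive RNA polymerase II promoter widely used for transient expression in transfected mammalian cells.

In bacteria the plasmid is selected with ampicillin and is recorded as low copy. The origin of replication is not named, and no feature table is provided, so other elements such as a polyadenylation signal, introns or a mammalian selection marker cannot be confirmed from the available information.

The associated publication concerns the expression of natural and designed microRNAs in human cells and their ability to inhibit cognate mRNAs. This suggests the backbone served as the parental vector for CMV-driven microRNA precursor cassettes, and probably as the matched empty-vector control in those experiments. More generally, it can be used as a simple CMV-driven expression vector for inserts cloned between HindIII and XhoI.
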