>Addgene plasmid #20783 | pCMV-PL | depositor partial sequence | sequence record 9674 | Author sequence
AAGCTTAAGTGACCAGCTACAGTCGGAAACCATCAGCAAGAGGTCATTGTTCACCATGGGTTAACGGATC
CATCGATTCTAGAGGTACCGCTAGCCTCGAG
