>Addgene plasmid #20783 | pCMV-PL | addgene partial sequence | sequence record 25990 | 20783 with CMV-F
GAGCTCGTTTAGTGNAGTCAAGCTTAAGTGACCAGCTACAGTCGGAAACCATCAGCAAGAGGTCATTGTT
CACCATGGGTTAACGGATCCATCGATTCTAGAGGTACCGCTAGCCTCGAGTGACCTTCAGACCTTGGCAC
TGGAGGTGGCCCGGCAGAAGCGCGGCATCGTGGATCAGTGCTGCACCAGCATCTGCTCTCTCTACCAACT
GGAGAACTACTGCAACTAGGCCCACCACTACCCTGTCCACCCCTCTGCAATGAATAAAACCTTTGAAAGA
GCACTACAAGTTGTGTGTACATGCGTGCATGTGCATATGTGGTGCGGGGGGAACATGAGTGGGGCTGGCT
GGAGTGGCGATGATAAGCTGTCAAACATGAGAATTCTTGAAGACGAAAGGGCCTCGTGATACGCCTATTT
TTATAGGTTAATGTCATGATAATAATGGTTTCTTAGACGTCAGGTGGCACTTTTCGGGGAAATGTGCGCG
GAACCCCTATTTGTTTATTTTTCTAAATACATTCAAATATGTATCCGCTCATGAGACAATAACCCTGATA
AATGCTTCNATAATATTGAAAAAGGAANAGTATGAGTANTCNACATTTCCGTGTCNNCCCTTATTCCCTT
TTTTGCGGCATTTTGCCTTCCTGTTTTTGCTCACCCAGAAACGCTGGTGAAAGTNAAANANGCTGANNAT
CNNTTGGGNGGNNNNANNGGGTT
